>Addgene plasmid #100314 | pCMV_mEm_4GS_LF82_133 | addgene full sequence | sequence record 209453 | Addgene NGS Result
GTAAAACGACGGCCAGTGAGTTCGAGCTTGCATGCCTGCAGGTCGTTACATAACTTACGGTAAATGGCCC
GCCTGGCTGACCGCCCAACGACCCCCGCCCATTGACGTCAATAATGACGTATGTTCCCATAGTAACGCCA
ATAGGGACTTTCCATTGACGTCAATGGGTGGAGTATTTACGGTAAACTGCCCACTTGGCAGTACATCAAG
TGTATCATATGCCAAGTACGCCCCCTATTGACGTCAATGACGGTAAATGGCCCGCCTGGCATTATGCCCA
GTACATGACCTTATGGGACTTTCCTACTTGGCAGTACATCTACGTATTAGTCATCGCTATTACCATGGTG
ATGCGGTTTTGGCAGTACATCAATGGGCGTGGATAGCGGTTTGACTCACGGGGATTTCCAAGTCTCCACC
CCATTGACGTCAATGGGAGTTTGTTTTGGCACCAAAATCAACGGGACTTTCCAAAATGTCGTAACAACTC
CGCCCCATTGACGCAAATGGGCGGTAGGCGTGTACGGTGGGAGGTCTATATAAGCAGAGCTCGTTTAGTG
AACCGTCAGATCGCCTGGAGACGCCATCCACGCTGTTTTGACCTCCATAGAAGACACCGGGACCGATCCA
GCCTCCGGACTCTAGAGGATCCGGTACTAGAGGAACTGAAAAACCAGAAAGTTAACTGGTAAGTTTAGTC
TTTTTGTCTTTTATTTCAGGTCCCGGATCCGGTGGTGGTGCAAATCAAAGAACTGCTCCTCAGTGGATGT
TGCCTTTACTTCTAGGCCTGTACGGAAGTGTTACTTCTGCTCTAAAAGCTGCGGAATTGTACCCGCGGGC
CCACCATGGTGAGCAAGGGCGAGGAGCTGTTCACCGGGGTGGTGCCCATCCTGGTCGAGCTGGACGGCGA
CGTAAACGGCCACAAGTTCAGCGTGTCCGGCGAGGGCGAGGGCGATGCCACCTACGGCAAGCTGACCCTG
AAGTTCATCTGCACCACCGGCAAGCTGCCCGTGCCCTGGCCCACCCTCGTGACCACCTTGACCTACGGCG
TGCAGTGCTTCGCCCGCTACCCCGACCACATGAAGCAGCACGACTTCTTCAAGTCCGCCATGCCCGAAGG
CTACGTCCAGGAGCGCACCATCTTCTTCAAGGACGACGGCAACTACAAGACCCGCGCCGAGGTGAAGTTC
GAGGGCGACACCCTGGTGAACCGCATCGAGCTGAAGGGCATCGACTTCAAGGAGGACGGCAACATCCTGG
GGCACAAGCTGGAGTACAACTACAACAGCCACAAGGTCTATATCACCGCCGACAAGCAGAAGAACGGCAT
CAAGGTGAACTTCAAGACCCGCCACAACATCGAGGACGGCAGCGTGCAGCTCGCCGACCACTACCAGCAG
AACACCCCCATCGGCGACGGCCCCGTGCTGCTGCCCGACAACCACTACCTGAGCACCCAGTCCAAGCTGA
GCAAAGACCCCAACGAGAAGCGCGATCACATGGTCCTGCTGGAGTTCGTGACCGCCGCCGGGATCACTCT
CGGCATGGACGAGCTGTACAAGCGAATTGGTGGAGGGGGCGGTTCCGGTGGCGGAGGTTCCCGAATTCGT
CGACGGAGATCTGATATGGCGGATTCTAATCTCAATGTGCCGGTAATCATTCAGGCTACACGGCTCGACA
CATCAGTCCTTCCACGCAATATCTTCTCGCAGTCGTATCTGCTTTACGTTATCGCACAGGGCACTGATGT
TGGTAACGTGGCTAACAAAGCCAACGAGGCCGGACAGGGCGCTTATGATGCACAGGTCAGGAACGATGAG
CAAGATGTCACCCTTGCAGACCATGAATCCAGAATTGAAGCTGCTGAAGCAACTCTCATCAATCATGAAC
ATAGAATTGCAGCAGCGGAAAGCACTCTTGCAGATCATGAAACAAGGATTACGGCTGCTGAAACAGAGCT
GGCTGATCACGAGACGCGAATTGCTGCCAATGAATCTGAGTTAGAAAACCATGATGCGCGCATAACTCAG
AATACAACCGATATCGACGCACTTGATACCAGGCTCACAGCGGCAGAGGGAAGTATTTCGACGCTACAAA
GCACAGTTGGTGATCACTCAACAAGAATATCTGCGCTTGAGTATGCCACCACGCGCAAGAAATCAGAGGT
TGTTTACTCAGGGGTATCGGTAACAATTCCGACAGCGCCTACCAACCTTGTTAGCCTGCTGAAAACGCTC
ACGCCGTCATCCGGCACATTGGCGCCATTCTTCGACACCGTTAACAACAAGATGGTTGTGTTCAACGAGA
ACAAAACCCTGTTCTTCAAGCTGTCGATCGTCGGGACGTGGCCCAGCGGAACCGCCAACAGGTCAATGCA
GATAACCTTTTCCGGCTCTGTTCCTGACACGTTGGTCAGCAGTCGTAATGCGGCGACAACAACCGATAAC
ATCTTGTTAGCTACGTTCTTCAGCGTGGATAAAGACGGATTTCTTGCCACAAATGGCAGCACGTTAACCA
TTCAGTCGAATGGTGCGGCGTTTACTGCCACAACCATCAAGATAATCGCGGAGCAGTGAATCGGTACCCT
CGAGAAGCTTGCGGCCGCGGGGATCCAGACATGATAAGATACATTGATGAGTTTGGACAAACCACAACTA
GAATGCAGTGAAAAAAATGCTTTATTTGTGAAATTTGTGATGCTATTGCTTTATTTGTAACCATTATAAG
CTGCAATAAACAAGTTAACAACAACAATTGCATTCATTTTATGTTTCAGGTTCAGGGGGAGGTGTGGGAG
GTTTTTTCGGATCCTCTAGAGTCGATCTGCAGGCATGCTAGCTTGGCGTAATCATGGTCATAGCTGTTTC
CTGTGTGAAATTGTTATCCGCTCACAATTCCACACAACATACGAGCCGGAAGCATAAAGTGTAAAGCCTG
GGGTGCCTAATGAGTGAGCTAACTCACATTAATTGCGTTGCGCTCACTGCCCGCTTTCCAGTCGGGAAAC
CTGTCGTGCCAGCTGCATTAATGAATCGGCCAACGCGCGGGGAGAGGCGGTTTGCGTATTGGGCGCTCTT
CCGCTTCCTCGCTCACTGACTCGCTGCGCTCGGTCGTTCGGCTGCGGCGAGCGGTATCAGCTCACTCAAA
GGCGGTAATACGGTTATCCACAGAATCAGGGGATAACGCAGGAAAGAACATGTGAGCAAAAGGCCAGCAA
AAGGCCAGGAACCGTAAAAAGGCCGCGTTGCTGGCGTTTTTCCATAGGCTCCGCCCCCCTGACGAGCATC
ACAAAAATCGACGCTCAAGTCAGAGGTGGCGAAACCCGACAGGACTATAAAGATACCAGGCGTTTCCCCC
TGGAAGCTCCCTCGTGCGCTCTCCTGTTCCGACCCTGCCGCTTACCGGATACCTGTCCGCCTTTCTCCCT
TCGGGAAGCGTGGCGCTTTCTCATAGCTCACGCTGTAGGTATCTCAGTTCGGTGTAGGTCGTTCGCTCCA
AGCTGGGCTGTGTGCACGAACCCCCCGTTCAGCCCGACCGCTGCGCCTTATCCGGTAACTATCGTCTTGA
GTCCAACCCGGTAAGACACGACTTATCGCCACTGGCAGCAGCCACTGGTAACAGGATTAGCAGAGCGAGG
TATGTAGGCGGTGCTACAGAGTTCTTGAAGTGGTGGCCTAACTACGGCTACACTAGAAGAACAGTATTTG
GTATCTGCGCTCTGCTGAAGCCAGTTACCTTCGGAAAAAGAGTTGGTAGCTCTTGATCCGGCAAACAAAC
CACCGCTGGTAGCGGTGGTTTTTTTGTTTGCAAGCAGCAGATTACGCGCAGAAAAAAAGGATCTCAAGAA
GATCCTTTGATCTTTTCTACGGGGTCTGACGCTCAGTGGAACGAAAACTCACGTTAAGGGATTTTGGTCA
TGAGATTATCAAAAAGGATCTTCACCTAGATCCTTTTAAATTAAAAATGAAGTTTTAAATCAATCTAAAG
TATATATGAGTAAACTTGGTCTGACAGTTACCAATGCTTAATCAGTGAGGCACCTATCTCAGCGATCTGT
CTATTTCGTTCATCCATAGTTGCCTGACTCCCCGTCGTGTAGATAACTACGATACGGGAGGGCTTACCAT
CTGGCCCCAGTGCTGCAATGATACCGCGAGACCCACGCTCACCGGCTCCAGATTTATCAGCAATAAACCA
GCCAGCCGGAAGGGCCGAGCGCAGAAGTGGTCCTGCAACTTTATCCGCCTCCATCCAGTCTATTAATTGT
TGCCGGGAAGCTAGAGTAAGTAGTTCGCCAGTTAATAGTTTGCGCAACGTTGTTGCCATTGCTACAGGCA
TCGTGGTGTCACGCTCGTCGTTTGGTATGGCTTCATTCAGCTCCGGTTCCCAACGATCAAGGCGAGTTAC
ATGATCCCCCATGTTGTGCAAAAAAGCGGTTAGCTCCTTCGGTCCTCCGATCGTTGTCAGAAGTAAGTTG
GCCGCAGTGTTATCACTCATGGTTATGGCAGCACTGCATAATTCTCTTACTGTCATGCCATCCGTAAGAT
GCTTTTCTGTGACTGGTGAGTACTCAACCAAGTCATTCTGAGAATAGTGTATGCGGCGACCGAGTTGCTC
TTGCCCGGCGTCAATACGGGATAATACCGCGCCACATAGCAGAACTTTAAAAGTGCTCATCATTGGAAAA
CGTTCTTCGGGGCGAAAACTCTCAAGGATCTTACCGCTGTTGAGATCCAGTTCGATGTAACCCACTCGTG
CACCCAACTGATCTTCAGCATCTTTTACTTTCACCAGCGTTTCTGGGTGAGCAAAAACAGGAAGGCAAAA
TGCCGCAAAAAAGGGAATAAGGGCGACACGGAAATGTTGAATACTCATACTCTTCCTTTTTCAATATTAT
TGAAGCATTTATCAGGGTTATTGTCTCATGAGCGGATACATATTTGAATGTATTTAGAAAAATAAACAAA
TAGGGGTTCCGCGCACATTTCCCCGAAAAGTGCCACCTGACGTCTAAGAAACCATTATTATCATGACATT
AACCTATAAAAATAGGCGTATCACGAGGCCCTTTCGTCTCGCGCGTTTCGGTGATGACGGTGAAAACCTC
TGACACATGCAGCTCCCGGAGACGGTCACAGCTTGTCTGTAAGCGGATGCCGGGAGCAGACAAGCCCGTC
AGGGCGCGTCAGCGGGTGTTGGCGGGTGTCGGGGCTGGCTTAACTATGCGGCATCAGAGCAGATTGTACT
GAGAGTGCACCATATGCGGTGTGAAATACCGCACAGATGCGTAAGGAGAAAATACCGCATCAGGCGCCAT
TCGCCATTCAGGCTGCGCAACTGTTGGGAAGGGCGATCGGTGCGGGCCTCTTCGCTATTACGCCAGCTGG
CGAAAGGGGGATGTGCTGCAAGGCGATTAAGTTGGGTAACGCCAGGGTTTTCCCAGTCACGACGTT
Features (pLannotate 1.2.2; 17 found; start..end, strand, type, name):
     25..45      -  misc_feature   MCS (fragment): pUC18/19 multiple cloning site
     44..347     +  enhancer       CMV enhancer: human cytomegalovirus immediate early enhancer
    348..551     +  promoter       CMV promoter: human cytomegalovirus (CMV) immediate early promoter
    689..785     +  intron         SV40 intron: modified SV40 intron with splice donor and acceptor sites
    846..1562    +  CDS            mEmerald: mEmerald is a basic (constitutively fluorescent) green fluorescent protein published in 1998, derived from Aequorea victoria. It is reported to be a very rapidly-maturing monomer with moderate acid sensitivity.
   1626..1856    +  CDS            26 (fragment): NEEDL_BPP22 - Experimental evidence at protein level: Swiss-Prot protein existence level 1. Cell-perforating component and plug protein of the phage tail machine (PubMed:18059287, PubMed:20817910). Together with gp4 and gp10, gp26 is required for stabilization of the condensed DNA within the capsid by plugging the hole through which the DNA enters (PubMed:18059287). Host cell membrane perforation allows viral DNA ejection (PubMed:18059287). The needle penetrates the host outer membrane. The needle is released and the internal head protein gp7 is ejected to form an extra-cellular channel (PubMe
   2612..2746    -  polyA_signal   SV40 poly(A) signal: SV40 polyadenylation signal
   2881..2897    -  protein_bind   lac operator: The lac repressor binds to the lac operator to inhibit transcription in E. coli. This inhibition can be relieved by adding lactose or isopropyl-β-D-thiogalactopyranoside (IPTG). lac repressor encoded by lacI
   2905..2935    -  promoter       lac promoter: promoter for the E. coli lac operon
   2950..2971    -  protein_bind   CAP binding site: CAP binding activates transcription in the presence of cAMP. E. coli catabolite activator protein
   2984..3076    -  CDS            lacI (fragment): lac repressor; lacI; The lac repressor binds to the lac operator to inhibit transcription in E. coli. This inhibition can be relieved by adding lactose or isopropyl-β-D-thiogalactopyranoside (IPTG).
   3259..3847    -  rep_origin     ori: high-copy-number ColE1/pMB1/pBR322/pUC origin of replication
   4018..4878    -  CDS            AmpR: β-lactamase; bla; confers resistance to ampicillin, carbenicillin, and related antibiotics
   4879..4983    -  promoter       AmpR promoter: bla
   5078..5113    +  CDS            rop (fragment): Rop protein, which maintains plasmids at low copy number; rop
   5215..5314    +  misc_feature   bom (fragment): basis of mobility region from pBR322
   5320..19      -  CDS            lacZα (fragment) (across the origin): LacZα fragment of β-galactosidase; lacZ fragment
