[The description below was written by a language model from this plasmid's Addgene catalogue record and pLannotate feature annotations shown in this document.]
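Description:
pCMV_mEm_4GS_LF82_133 is a mammalian expression plasmid built on a pCMV backbone (about 4.5 kb without insert; 5,456 nt in the sequenced record) that produces an E. coli LF82 open reading frame, LF82_133, as a fusion to the green fluorescent protein mEmerald. It is propagated in E. coli through a high-copy ColE1/pUC-type origin and selected with ampicillin via the β-lactamase gene and its native promoter. The backbone also carries pUC/pBR322-derived remnants (lac promoter and operator, CAP site, and fragments of lacI, lacZα, rop and bom) that play no evident role in the construct's function. No mammalian selection marker is annotated, which fits transient transfection use.

The expression cassette consists of the human CMV immediate-early enhancer and promoter, followed by a modified SV40 intron with splice donor and acceptor sites, which generally improves transcript processing and expression. Next comes the mEmerald coding sequence, then the 954 bp LF82_133 insert, which was introduced by ligation-independent cloning, and an SV40 polyadenylation signal. mEmerald sits at the N terminus of the bacterial protein, and the "4GS" in the name suggests a glycine-serine linker between the two, although the record does not annotate one. Part of the insert was automatically matched to the phage P22 tail needle protein gp26, suggesting LF82_133 may be a prophage-derived gene, but the record does not state its function.

The plasmid belongs to a collection used to express candidate bacterial effector proteins exogenously in HeLa cells. There, the fluorescent tag allows imaging of protein localisation and of cellular phenotypes in multi-parameter screens.
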