Addgene plasmid #100314: pCMV_mEm_4GS_LF82_133
Purpose: Mammalian expression of E. coli LF82_133 CDS fused to mEmerald
Depositing lab: Alan Huett. Depositing organization: University of Nottingham. Publication: A multi-phenotypic imaging screen to identify bacterial effectors by exogenous expression in a HeLa cell line. Collins A, Huett A. Sci Data. 2018 May 15;5:180081. doi: 10.1038/sdata.2018.81. PubMed 29762554.
Backbone
  Vector backbone: pCMV
  Backbone size w/o insert (bp): 4502
  Vector type: Mammalian Expression
Growth in bacteria
  Bacterial resistance: Ampicillin, 100 μg/mL
  Growth temperature: 37°C
  Growth strain: XL1 Blue
  Copy number: High Copy
Gene/Insert
  Gene/Insert name: LF82_133
  Insert size (bp): 954
  Promoter: CMV
  Tag / fusion protein: mEmerald (N terminal on backbone)
  Cloning method: Ligation Independent Cloning
  Sequencing primers: 5′ ACTTCTGCTCTAAAAGCTGCGG; 3′ CACTGCATTCTAGTTGTGGTTTGTC
Terms and licenses: Academic/Nonprofit Terms; Industry Terms: Not Available to Industry
How to cite: pCMV_mEm_4GS_LF82_133 was a gift from Alan Huett (Addgene plasmid # 100314 ; http://n2t.net/addgene:100314 ; RRID:Addgene_100314)
